>Addgene plasmid #190728 | P3-dCas9-Tet1-GFP-Puro | addgene full sequence | sequence record 381333 | Addgene NGS Result
GAGGGCCTATTTCCCATGATTCCTTCATATTTGCATATACGATACAAGGCTGTTAGAGAGATAATTGGAA
TTAATTTGACTGTAAACACAAAGATATTAGTACAAAATACGTGACGTAGAAAGTAATAATTTCTTGGGTA
GTTTGCAGTTTTAAAATTATGTTTTAAAATGGACTATCATATGCTTACCGTAACTTGAAAGTATTTCGAT
TTCTTGGCTTTATATATCTTGTGGAAAGGACGAAACACCGGGTCTTCGAGAAGACCTGTTTTAGAGCTAG
AAATAGCAAGTTAAAATAAGGCTAGTCCGTTATCAACTTGAAAAAGTGGCACCGAGTCGGTGCTTTTTTG
TTTTAGAGCTAGAAATAGCAAGTTAAAATAAGGCTAGTCCGTTTTTAGCGCGTGCGCCAATTCTGCAGAC
AAATGGCTCTAGAGGTACCCGTTACATAACTTACGGTAAATGGCCCGCCTGGCTGACCGCCCAACGACCC
CCGCCCATTGACGTCAATAGTAACGCCAATAGGGACTTTCCATTGACGTCAATGGGTGGAGTATTTACGG
TAAACTGCCCACTTGGCAGTACATCAAGTGTATCATATGCCAAGTACGCCCCCTATTGACGTCAATGACG
GTAAATGGCCCGCCTGGCATTGTGCCCAGTACATGACCTTATGGGACTTTCCTACTTGGCAGTACATCTA
CGTATTAGTCATCGCTATTACCATGGTCGAGGTGAGCCCCACGTTCTGCTTCACTCTCCCCATCTCCCCC
CCCTCCCCACCCCCAATTTTGTATTTATTTATTTTTTAATTATTTTGTGCAGCGATGGGGGCGGGGGGGG
GGGGGGGGCGCGCGCCAGGCGGGGCGGGGCGGGGCGAGGGGCGGGGCGGGGCGAGGCGGAGAGGTGCGGC
GGCAGCCAATCAGAGCGGCGCGCTCCGAAAGTTTCCTTTTATGGCGAGGCGGCGGCGGCGGCGGCCCTAT
AAAAAGCGAAGCGCGCGGCGGGCGGGAGTCGCTGCGCGCTGCCTTCGCCCCGTGCCCCGCTCCGCCGCCG
CCTCGCGCCGCCCGCCCCGGCTCTGACTGACCGCGTTACTCCCACAGGTGAGCGGGCGGGACGGCCCTTC
TCCTCCGGGCTGTAATTAGCTGAGCAAGAGGTAAGGGTTTAAGGGATGGTTGGTTGGTGGGGTATTAATG
TTTAATTACCTGGAGCACCTGCCTGAAATCACTTTTTTTCAGGTTGGACCGGTGCCACCATGGACTATAA
GGACCACGACGGAGACTACAAGGATCATGATATTGATTACAAAGACGATGACGATAAGATGGCCCCAAAG
AAGAAGCGGAAGGTCGGTATCCACGGAGTCCCAGCAGCCGACAAGAAGTACAGCATCGGCCTGGCCATCG
GCACCAACTCTGTGGGCTGGGCCGTGATCACCGACGAGTACAAGGTGCCCAGCAAGAAATTCAAGGTGCT
GGGCAACACCGACCGGCACAGCATCAAGAAGAACCTGATCGGAGCCCTGCTGTTCGACAGCGGCGAAACA
GCCGAGGCCACCCGGCTGAAGAGAACCGCCAGAAGAAGATACACCAGACGGAAGAACCGGATCTGCTATC
TGCAAGAGATCTTCAGCAACGAGATGGCCAAGGTGGACGACAGCTTCTTCCACAGACTGGAAGAGTCCTT
CCTGGTGGAAGAGGATAAGAAGCACGAGCGGCACCCCATCTTCGGCAACATCGTGGACGAGGTGGCCTAC
CACGAGAAGTACCCCACCATCTACCACCTGAGAAAGAAACTGGTGGACAGCACCGACAAGGCCGACCTGC
GGCTGATCTATCTGGCCCTGGCCCACATGATCAAGTTCCGGGGCCACTTCCTGATCGAGGGCGACCTGAA
CCCCGACAACAGCGACGTGGACAAGCTGTTCATCCAGCTGGTGCAGACCTACAACCAGCTGTTCGAGGAA
AACCCCATCAACGCCAGCGGCGTGGACGCCAAGGCCATCCTGTCTGCCAGACTGAGCAAGAGCAGACGGC
TGGAAAATCTGATCGCCCAGCTGCCCGGCGAGAAGAAGAATGGCCTGTTCGGCAACCTGATTGCCCTGAG
CCTGGGCCTGACCCCCAACTTCAAGAGCAACTTCGACCTGGCCGAGGATGCCAAACTGCAGCTGAGCAAG
GACACCTACGACGACGACCTGGACAACCTGCTGGCCCAGATCGGCGACCAGTACGCCGACCTGTTTCTGG
CCGCCAAGAACCTGTCCGACGCCATCCTGCTGAGCGACATCCTGAGAGTGAACACCGAGATCACCAAGGC
CCCCCTGAGCGCCTCTATGATCAAGAGATACGACGAGCACCACCAGGACCTGACCCTGCTGAAAGCTCTC
GTGCGGCAGCAGCTGCCTGAGAAGTACAAAGAGATTTTCTTCGACCAGAGCAAGAACGGCTACGCCGGCT
ACATTGACGGCGGAGCCAGCCAGGAAGAGTTCTACAAGTTCATCAAGCCCATCCTGGAAAAGATGGACGG
CACCGAGGAACTGCTCGTGAAGCTGAACAGAGAGGACCTGCTGCGGAAGCAGCGGACCTTCGACAACGGC
AGCATCCCCCACCAGATCCACCTGGGAGAGCTGCACGCCATTCTGCGGCGGCAGGAAGATTTTTACCCAT
TCCTGAAGGACAACCGGGAAAAGATCGAGAAGATCCTGACCTTCCGCATCCCCTACTACGTGGGCCCTCT
GGCCAGGGGAAACAGCAGATTCGCCTGGATGACCAGAAAGAGCGAGGAAACCATCACCCCCTGGAACTTC
GAGGAAGTGGTGGACAAGGGCGCTTCCGCCCAGAGCTTCATCGAGCGGATGACCAACTTCGATAAGAACC
TGCCCAACGAGAAGGTGCTGCCCAAGCACAGCCTGCTGTACGAGTACTTCACCGTGTATAACGAGCTGAC
CAAAGTGAAATACGTGACCGAGGGAATGAGAAAGCCCGCCTTCCTGAGCGGCGAGCAGAAAAAGGCCATC
GTGGACCTGCTGTTCAAGACCAACCGGAAAGTGACCGTGAAGCAGCTGAAAGAGGACTACTTCAAGAAAA
TCGAGTGCTTCGACTCCGTGGAAATCTCCGGCGTGGAAGATCGGTTCAACGCCTCCCTGGGCACATACCA
CGATCTGCTGAAAATTATCAAGGACAAGGACTTCCTGGACAATGAGGAAAACGAGGACATTCTGGAAGAT
ATCGTGCTGACCCTGACACTGTTTGAGGACAGAGAGATGATCGAGGAACGGCTGAAAACCTATGCCCACC
TGTTCGACGACAAAGTGATGAAGCAGCTGAAGCGGCGGAGATACACCGGCTGGGGCAGGCTGAGCCGGAA
GCTGATCAACGGCATCCGGGACAAGCAGTCCGGCAAGACAATCCTGGATTTCCTGAAGTCCGACGGCTTC
GCCAACAGAAACTTCATGCAGCTGATCCACGACGACAGCCTGACCTTTAAAGAGGACATCCAGAAAGCCC
AGGTGTCCGGCCAGGGCGATAGCCTGCACGAGCACATTGCCAATCTGGCCGGCAGCCCCGCCATTAAGAA
GGGCATCCTGCAGACAGTGAAGGTGGTGGACGAGCTCGTGAAAGTGATGGGCCGGCACAAGCCCGAGAAC
ATCGTGATCGAAATGGCCAGAGAGAACCAGACCACCCAGAAGGGACAGAAGAACAGCCGCGAGAGAATGA
AGCGGATCGAAGAGGGCATCAAAGAGCTGGGCAGCCAGATCCTGAAAGAACACCCCGTGGAAAACACCCA
GCTGCAGAACGAGAAGCTGTACCTGTACTACCTGCAGAATGGGCGGGATATGTACGTGGACCAGGAACTG
GACATCAACCGGCTGTCCGACTACGATGTGGACGCTATCGTGCCTCAGAGCTTTCTGAAGGACGACTCCA
TCGACAACAAGGTGCTGACCAGAAGCGACAAGAACCGGGGCAAGAGCGACAACGTGCCCTCCGAAGAGGT
CGTGAAGAAGATGAAGAACTACTGGCGGCAGCTGCTGAACGCCAAGCTGATTACCCAGAGAAAGTTCGAC
AATCTGACCAAGGCCGAGAGAGGCGGCCTGAGCGAACTGGATAAGGCCGGCTTCATCAAGAGACAGCTGG
TGGAAACCCGGCAGATCACAAAGCACGTGGCACAGATCCTGGACTCCCGGATGAACACTAAGTACGACGA
GAATGACAAGCTGATCCGGGAAGTGAAAGTGATCACCCTGAAGTCCAAGCTGGTGTCCGATTTCCGGAAG
GATTTCCAGTTTTACAAAGTGCGCGAGATCAACAACTACCACCACGCCCACGACGCCTACCTGAACGCCG
TCGTGGGAACCGCCCTGATCAAAAAGTACCCTAAGCTGGAAAGCGAGTTCGTGTACGGCGACTACAAGGT
GTACGACGTGCGGAAGATGATCGCCAAGAGCGAGCAGGAAATCGGCAAGGCTACCGCCAAGTACTTCTTC
TACAGCAACATCATGAACTTTTTCAAGACCGAGATTACCCTGGCCAACGGCGAGATCCGGAAGCGGCCTC
TGATCGAGACAAACGGCGAAACCGGGGAGATCGTGTGGGATAAGGGCCGGGATTTTGCCACCGTGCGGAA
AGTGCTGAGCATGCCCCAAGTGAATATCGTGAAAAAGACCGAGGTGCAGACAGGCGGCTTCAGCAAAGAG
TCTATCCTGCCCAAGAGGAACAGCGATAAGCTGATCGCCAGAAAGAAGGACTGGGACCCTAAGAAGTACG
GCGGCTTCGACAGCCCCACCGTGGCCTATTCTGTGCTGGTGGTGGCCAAAGTGGAAAAGGGCAAGTCCAA
GAAACTGAAGAGTGTGAAAGAGCTGCTGGGGATCACCATCATGGAAAGAAGCAGCTTCGAGAAGAATCCC
ATCGACTTTCTGGAAGCCAAGGGCTACAAAGAAGTGAAAAAGGACCTGATCATCAAGCTGCCTAAGTACT
CCCTGTTCGAGCTGGAAAACGGCCGGAAGAGAATGCTGGCCTCTGCCGGCGAACTGCAGAAGGGAAACGA
ACTGGCCCTGCCCTCCAAATATGTGAACTTCCTGTACCTGGCCAGCCACTATGAGAAGCTGAAGGGCTCC
CCCGAGGATAATGAGCAGAAACAGCTGTTTGTGGAACAGCACAAGCACTACCTGGACGAGATCATCGAGC
AGATCAGCGAGTTCTCCAAGAGAGTGATCCTGGCCGACGCTAATCTGGACAAAGTGCTGTCCGCCTACAA
CAAGCACCGGGATAAGCCCATCAGAGAGCAGGCCGAGAATATCATCCACCTGTTTACCCTGACCAATCTG
GGAGCCCCTGCCGCCTTCAAGTACTTTGACACCACCATCGACCGGAAGAGGTACACCAGCACCAAAGAGG
TGCTGGACGCCACCCTGATCCACCAGAGCATCACCGGCCTGTACGAGACACGGATCGACCTGTCTCAGCT
GGGAGGCGACAAAAGGCCGGCGGCCACGAAAAAGGCCGGACAGGCCAAAAAGAAAAAGCTCGAGGGCGGA
GGCGGGAGCGGATCCCTGCCCACCTGCAGCTGTCTTGATCGAGTTATACAAAAAGACAAAGGCCCATATT
ATACACACCTTGGGGCAGGACCAAGTGTTGCTGCTGTCAGGGAAATCATGGAGAATAGGTATGGTCAAAA
AGGAAACGCAATAAGGATAGAAATAGTAGTGTACACCGGTAAAGAAGGGAAAAGCTCTCATGGGTGTCCA
ATTGCTAAGTGGGTTTTAAGAAGAAGCAGTGATGAAGAAAAAGTTCTTTGTTTGGTCCGGCAGCGTACAG
GCCACCACTGTCCAACTGCTGTGATGGTGGTGCTCATCATGGTGTGGGATGGCATCCCTCTTCCAATGGC
CGACCGGCTATACACAGAGCTCACAGAGAATCTAAAGTCATACAATGGGCACCCTACCGACAGAAGATGC
ACCCTCAATGAAAATCGTACCTGTACATGTCAAGGAATTGATCCAGAGACTTGTGGAGCTTCATTCTCTT
TTGGCTGTTCATGGAGTATGTACTTTAATGGCTGTAAGTTTGGTAGAAGCCCAAGCCCCAGAAGATTTAG
AATTGATCCAAGCTCTCCCTTACATGAAAAAAACCTTGAAGATAACTTACAGAGTTTGGCTACACGATTA
GCTCCAATTTATAAGCAGTATGCTCCAGTAGCTTACCAAAATCAGGTGGAATATGAAAATGTTGCCCGAG
AATGTCGGCTTGGCAGCAAGGAAGGTCGACCCTTCTCTGGGGTCACTGCTTGCCTGGACTTCTGTGCTCA
TCCCCACAGGGACATTCACAACATGAATAATGGAAGCACTGTGGTTTGTACCTTAACTCGAGAAGATAAC
CGCTCTTTGGGTGTTATTCCTCAAGATGAGCAGCTCCATGTGCTACCTCTTTATAAGCTTTCAGACACAG
ATGAGTTTGGCTCCAAGGAAGGAATGGAAGCCAAGATCAAATCTGGGGCCATCGAGGTCCTGGCACCCCG
CCGCAAAAAAAGAACGTGTTTCACTCAGCCTGTTCCCCGTTCTGGAAAGAAGAGGGCTGCGATGATGACA
GAGGTTCTTGCACATAAGATAAGGGCAGTGGAAAAGAAACCTATTCCCCGAATCAAGCGGAAGAATAACT
CAACAACAACAAACAACAGTAAGCCTTCGTCACTGCCAACCTTAGGGAGTAACACTGAGACCGTGCAACC
TGAAGTAAAAAGTGAAACCGAACCCCATTTTATCTTAAAAAGTTCAGACAACACTAAAACTTATTCGCTG
ATGCCATCCGCTCCTCACCCAGTGAAAGAGGCATCTCCAGGCTTCTCCTGGTCCCCCAAGACTGCTTCAG
CCACACCAGCTCCACTGAAGAATGACGCAACAGCCTCATGCGGGTTTTCAGAAAGAAGCAGCACTCCCCA
CTGTACGATGCCTTCGGGTAGACTCAGTGGTGCCAATGCTGCAGCTGCTGATGGCCCTGGCATTTCACAG
CTTGGCGAAGTGGCTCCTCTCCCCACCCTGTCTGCTCCTGTGATGGAGCCCCTCATTAATTCTGAGCCTT
CCACTGGTGTGACTGAGCCGCTAACGCCTCATCAGCCAAACCACCAGCCCTCCTTCCTCACCTCTCCTCA
AGACCTTGCCTCTTCTCCAATGGAAGAAGATGAGCAGCATTCTGAAGCAGATGAGCCTCCATCAGACGAA
CCCCTATCTGATGACCCCCTGTCACCTGCTGAGGAGAAATTGCCCCACATTGATGAGTATTGGTCAGACA
GTGAGCACATCTTTTTGGATGCAAATATTGGTGGGGTGGCCATCGCACCTGCTCACGGCTCGGTTTTGAT
TGAGTGTGCCCGGCGAGAGCTGCACGCTACCACTCCTGTTGAGCACCCCAACCGTAATCATCCAACCCGC
CTCTCCCTTGTCTTTTACCAGCACAAAAACCTAAATAAGCCCCAACATGGTTTTGAACTAAACAAGATTA
AGTTTGAGGCTAAAGAAGCTAAGAATAAGAAAATGAAGGCCTCAGAGCAAAAAGACCAGGCAGCTAATGA
AGGTCCAGAACAGTCCTCTGAAGTAAATGAATTGAACCAAATTCCTTCTCATAAAGCATTAACATTAACC
CATGACAATGTTGTCACCGTGTCCCCTTATGCTCTCACACACGTTGCGGGGCCCTATAACCATTGGGTCT
GAGAATTCAATTCTAACTAGAGCTCGCTGATCAGCCTCGACTGTGCCTTCTAGTTGCCAGCCATCTGTTG
TTTGCCCCTCCCCCGTGCCTTCCTTGACCCTGGAAGGTGCCACTCCCACTGTCCTTTCCTAATAAAATGA
GGAAATTGCATCGCATTGTCTGAGTAGGTGTCATTCTATTCTGGGGGGTGGGGTGGGGCAGGACAGCAAG
GGGGAGGATTGGGAAGAGAATAGCAGGCATGCTGGGGAGCGGCCGCCGCGTTAAGATACATTGATGAGTT
TGGACAAACCACAACTAGAATGCAGTGAAAAAAATGCTTTATTTGTGAAATTTGTGATGCTATTGCTTTA
TTTGTAACCATTATAAGCTGCAATAAACAAGTTAACAACAACAATTGCATTCATTTTATGTTTCAGGTTC
AGGGGGAGGTGTGGGAGGTTTTTTAAAGCAAGTAAAACCTCTACAAATGTGGTATGGCTGATTATGATCA
GTTATCTAGATCCGGTGGATCCCGGGCCCGCGGTACCGTCGACTGCAGAATTCGAAGCTTTCAGGCACCG
GGCTTGCGGGTCATGCACCAGGTGCGCGGTCCTTCGGGCACCTCGACGTCGGCGGTGACGGTGAAGCCGA
GCCGCTCGTAGAAGGGGAGGTTGTGGGGCGCGGAGGTCTCCAGGAAGGCGGGCACCCCGGCGCGCTCGGC
CGCCTCCACTCCGGGGAGCACGACGGCGCTGCCCAGACCCTTGCCCTGGTGGTCGGGCGAGACGCCGACG
GTGGCCAGGAACCACGCGGGCTCCTTGGGCCGGTGCGGCGCCAGGAGGCCTTCCATCTGTTGCTGCGCGG
CCAGCCGGGAACCGCTCAACTCGGCCATGCGCGGGCCGATCTCGGCGAACACCGCCCCCGCTTCGACGCT
CTCCGGCGTGGTCCAGACCGCCACCGCGGCGCCGTCGTCCGCGACCCACACCTTGCCGATGTCGAGCCCG
ACGCGCGTGAGGAAGAGTTCTTGCAGCTCGGTGACCCGCTCGATGTGGCGGTCCGGATCGACGGTGTGGC
GCGTGGCGGGGTAGTCGGCGAACGCGGCGGCGAGGGTGCGTACGGCCCTGGGGACGTCGTCGCGGGTGGC
GAGGCGCACCGTGGGCTTGTACTCGGTCATTGGGCCAGGATTCTCCTCGACGTCACCGCATGTTAGCAGA
CTTCCTCTGCCCTCAGAAGCTTGAGCTCGAGATCTGAGTCCGGACTTGTACAGCTCGTCCATGCCGAGAG
TGATCCCGGCGGCGGTCACGAACTCCAGCAGGACCATGTGATCGCGCTTCTCGTTGGGGTCTTTGCTCAG
GGCGGACTGGGTGCTCAGGTAGTGGTTGTCGGGCAGCAGCACGGGGCCGTCGCCGATGGGGGTGTTCTGC
TGGTAGTGGTCGGCGAGCTGCACGCTGCCGTCCTCGATGTTGTGGCGGATCTTGAAGTTCACCTTGATGC
CGTTCTTCTGCTTGTCGGCCATGATATAGACGTTGTGGCTGTTGTAGTTGTACTCCAGCTTGTGCCCCAG
GATGTTGCCGTCCTCCTTGAAGTCGATGCCCTTCAGCTCGATGCGGTTCACCAGGGTGTCGCCCTCGAAC
TTCACCTCGGCGCGGGTCTTGTAGTTGCCGTCGTCCTTGAAGAAGATGGTGCGCTCCTGGACGTAGCCTT
CGGGCATGGCGGACTTGAAGAAGTCGTGCTGCTTCATGTGGTCGGGGTAGCGGCTGAAGCACTGCACGCC
GTAGGTCAGGGTGGTCACGAGGGTGGGCCAGGGCACGGGCAGCTTGCCGGTGGTGCAGATGAACTTCAGG
GTCAGCTTGCCGTAGGTGGCATCGCCCTCGCCCTCGCCGGACACGCTGAACTTGTGGCCGTTTACGTCGC
CGTCCAGCTCGACCAGGATGGGCACCACCCCGGTGAACAGCTCCTCGCCCTTGCTCACCATGGTGGCGAC
CGGTAGCGCTAGCGGATCTGACGGTTCACTAAACCAGCTCTGCTTATATAGACCTCCCACCGTACACGCC
TACCGCCCATTTGCGTCAATGGGGCGGAGTTGTTACGACATTTTGGAAAGTCCCGTTGATTTTGGTGCCA
AAACAAACTCCCATTGACGTCAATGGGGTGGAGACTTGGAAATCCCCGTGAGTCAAACCGCTATCCACGC
CCATTGATGTACTGCCAAAACCGCATCACCATGGTAATAGCGATGACTAATACGTAGATGTACTGCCAAG
TAGGAAAGTCCCATAAGGTCATGTACTGGGCACAATGCCAGGCGGGCCATTTACCGTCATTGACGTCAAT
AGGGGGCGTACTTGGCATATGATACACTTGATGTACTGCCAAGTGGGCAGTTTACCGTAAATACTCCACC
CATTGACGTCAATGGAAAGTCCCTATTGGCGTTACTATGGGAACATACGTCATTATTGACGTCAATGGGC
GGGGGTCGTTGGGCGGTCAGCCAGGCGGGCCATTTACCGTAAGTTATGTAACGCGGAACGCGGCCGCAGG
AACCCCTAGTGATGGAGTTGGCCACTCCCTCTCTGCGCGCTCGCTCGCTCACTGAGGCCGGGCGACCAAA
GGTCGCCCGACGCCCGGGCTTTGCCCGGGCGGCCTCAGTGAGCGAGCGAGCGCGCAGCTGCCTGCAGGGG
CGCCTGATGCGGTATTTTCTCCTTACGCATCTGTGCGGTATTTCACACCGCATA
[95 nt withheld, positions 10415-10509]
T
[46 nt withheld, positions 10511-10556]
C
[141 nt withheld, positions 10558-10698]
CCTTTGACGTTGGAGTCCACGTTCTTT
[37 nt withheld, positions 10726-10762]
ACTCTATCTCGGGCTATTCTTTTGATTTATAAGGGATTTTGCCGATTTCGGTCTATTGGTTAAAAAATGA
GCTGATTTAACAAAAATTTAACGCGAATTTTAACAAAATATTAACGTTTACAATTTTATGGTGCACTCTC
AGTACAATCTGCTCTGATGCCGCATAGTTAAGCCAGCCCCGACACCCGCCAACACCCGCTGACGCGCCCT
GACGGGCTTGTCTGCTCCCGGCATCCGCTTACAGACAAGCTGTGACCGTCTCCGGGAGCTGCATGTGTCA
GAGGTTTTCACCGTCATCACCGAAACGCGCGAGACGAAAGGGCCTCGTGATACGCCTATTTTTATAGGTT
AATGTCATGATAATAATGGTTTCTTAGACGTCAGGTGGCACTTTTCGGGGAAATGTGCGCGGAACCCCTA
TTTGTTTATTTTTCTAAATACATTCAAATATGTATCCGCTCATGAGACAATAACCCTGATAAATGCTTCA
ATAATATTGAAAAAGGAAGAGTATGAGTATTCAACATTTCCGTGTCGCCCTTATTCCCTTTTTTGCGGCA
TTTTGCCTTCCTGTTTTTGCTCACCCAGAAACGCTGGTGAAAGTAAAAGATGCTGAAGATCAGTTGGGTG
CACGAGTGGGTTACATCGAACTGGATCTCAACAGCGGTAAGATCCTTGAGAGTTTTCGCCCCGAAGAACG
TTTTCCAATGATGAGCACTTTTAAAGTTCTGCTATGTGGCGCGGTATTATCCCGTATTGACGCCGGGCAA
GAGCAACTCGGTCGCCGCATACACTATTCTCAGAATGACTTGGTTGAGTACTCACCAGTCACAGAAAAGC
ATCTTACGGATGGCATGACAGTAAGAGAATTATGCAGTGCTGCCATAACCATGAGTGATAACACTGCGGC
CAACTTACTTCTGACAACGATCGGAGGACCGAAGGAGCTAACCGCTTTTTTGCACAACATGGGGGATCAT
GTAACTCGCCTTGATCGTTGGGAACCGGAGCTGAATGAAGCCATACCAAACGACGAGCGTGACACCACGA
TGCCTGTAGCAATGGCAACAACGTTGCGCAAACTATTAACTGGCGAACTACTTACTCTAGCTTCCCGGCA
ACAATTAATAGACTGGATGGAGGCGGATAAAGTTGCAGGACCACTTCTGCGCTCGGCCCTTCCGGCTGGC
TGGTTTATTGCTGATAAATCTGGAGCCGGTGAGCGTGGAAGCCGCGGTATCATTGCAGCACTGGGGCCAG
ATGGTAAGCCCTCCCGTATCGTAGTTATCTACACGACGGGGAGTCAGGCAACTATGGATGAACGAAATAG
ACAGATCGCTGAGATAGGTGCCTCACTGATTAAGCATTGGTAACTGTCAGACCAAGTTTACTCATATATA
CTTTAGATTGATTTAAAACTTCATTTTTAATTTAAAAGGATCTAGGTGAAGATCCTTTTTGATAATCTCA
TGACCAAAATCCCTTAACGTGAGTTTTCGTTCCACTGAGCGTCAGACCCCGTAGAAAAGATCAAAGGATC
TTCTTGAGATCCTTTTTTTCTGCGCGTAATCTGCTGCTTGCAAACAAAAAAACCACCGCTACCAGCGGTG
GTTTGTTTGCCGGATCAAGAGCTACCAACTCTTTTTCCGAAGGTAACTGGCTTCAGCAGAGCGCAGATAC
CAAATACTGTTCTTCTAGTGTAGCCGTAGTTAGGCCACCACTTCAAGAACTCTGTAGCACCGCCTACATA
CCTCGCTCTGCTAATCCTGTTACCAGTGGCTGCTGCCAGTGGCGATAAGTCGTGTCTTACCGGGTTGGAC
TCAAGACGATAGTTACCGGATAAGGCGCAGCGGTCGGGCTGAACGGGGGGTTCGTGCACACAGCCCAGCT
TGGAGCGAACGACCTACACCGAACTGAGATACCTACAGCGTGAGCTATGAGAAAGCGCCACGCTTCCCGA
AGGGAGAAAGGCGGACAGGTATCCGGTAAGCGGCAGGGTCGGAACAGGAGAGCGCACGAGGGAGCTTCCA
GGGGGAAACGCCTGGTATCTTTATAGTCCTGTCGGGTTTCGCCACCTCTGACTTGAGCGTCGATTTTTGT
GATGCTCGTCAGGGGGGCGGAGCCTATGGAAAAACGCCAGCAACGCGGCCTTTTTACGGTTCCTGGCCTT
TTGCTGGCCTTTTGCTCACATGT
Features (pLannotate 1.2.2; 26 found; start..end, strand, type, name):
      1..241     +  promoter       U6 promoter: RNA polymerase III promoter for human U6 snRNA
    268..343     +  misc_RNA       gRNA scaffold: guide RNA scaffold for the Streptococcus pyogenes CRISPR/Cas9 system
    350..393     +  misc_RNA       gRNA scaffold (fragment): guide RNA scaffold for the Streptococcus pyogenes CRISPR/Cas9 system
    440..725     +  enhancer       CMV enhancer: human cytomegalovirus immediate early enhancer; contains an 18-bp deletion relative to the standard CMV enhancer
    727..1004    +  promoter       chicken β-actin promoter: No description available
   1005..1232    +  intron         hybrid intron: hybrid between chicken β-actin (CBA) and minute virus of mice (MMV) introns (Gray et al., 2011)
   1370..5470    +  CDS            Cas9: Cas9 (Csn1) endonuclease from the Streptococcus pyogenes Type II CRISPR/Cas system generates RNA-guided double strand breaks in DNA
   5471..5518    +  CDS            nucleoplasmin NLS: bipartite nuclear localization signal from nucleoplasmin
   5546..7699    +  CDS            TET1 (fragment): TET1_HUMAN - Also known as CXXC6, KIAA1676, LCX. Experimental evidence at protein level: Swiss-Prot protein existence level 1. Dioxygenase that catalyzes the conversion of the modified genomic base 5-methylcytosine (5mC) into 5-hydroxymethylcytosine (5hmC) and plays a key role in active DNA demethylation. Also mediates subsequent conversion of 5hmC into 5-formylcytosine (5fC), and conversion of 5fC to 5-carboxylcytosine (5caC). Conversion of 5mC into 5hmC, 5fC and 5caC probably constitutes the first step in cytosine demethylation. Methylation at the C5 position of cytosine bases is an epigenet
   7741..7852    +  polyA_signal   bGH poly(A) signal: bovine growth hormone polyadenylation signal
   7962..8083    -  polyA_signal   SV40 poly(A) signal: SV40 polyadenylation signal
   8106..8190    -  CDS            large T antigen (fragment): large T antigen from SV40 (simian virus 40)
   8207..8250    -  misc_feature   MCS (fragment): multiple cloning site
   8251..8850    -  CDS            PuroR (fragment): puromycin N-acetyltransferase; pac from Streptomyces; confers resistance to puromycin
   8906..8934    -  misc_feature   MCS (fragment): multiple cloning site
   8935..9651    -  CDS            EGFP: EGFP is a basic (constitutively fluorescent) green fluorescent protein published in 1996, derived from Aequorea victoria. It is reported to be a rapidly-maturing weak dimer with moderate acid sensitivity.
   9696..9899    -  promoter       CMV promoter: human cytomegalovirus (CMV) immediate early promoter
   9900..10203   -  enhancer       CMV enhancer: human cytomegalovirus immediate early enhancer
  10218..10358   +  repeat_region  AAV2 ITR: inverted terminal repeat of adeno-associated virus serotype 2 inverted
  10363..10414   -  misc_feature   bom (fragment): basis of mobility region from pBR322
  10433..10888   +  rep_origin     f1 ori (sequence partly withheld): f1 bacteriophage origin of replication; arrow indicates direction of (+) strand synthesis
  10889..10938   -  misc_feature   bom (fragment): basis of mobility region from pBR322
  11040..11075   -  CDS            rop (fragment): Rop protein, which maintains plasmids at low copy number; rop
  11170..11274   +  promoter       AmpR promoter: bla
  11275..12135   +  CDS            AmpR: β-lactamase; bla; confers resistance to ampicillin, carbenicillin, and related antibiotics
  12306..12894   +  rep_origin     ori: high-copy-number ColE1/pMB1/pBR322/pUC origin of replication
