[The description below was written by a language model from this plasmid's Addgene catalogue record and pLannotate feature annotations shown in this document.]
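Description:
P3-dCas9-Tet1-GFP-Puro is an all-in-one mammalian expression plasmid of about 13 kb for CRISPR-based epigenome editing, built on the pdCas9-DNMT3A-EGFP backbone. It is propagated in E. coli through a high-copy ColE1/pUC-type origin with ampicillin selection. It also carries an f1 origin and a single AAV2 ITR. With only one ITR annotated, this appears to be a remnant of the parental backbone rather than part of a working AAV packaging unit.

The main payload is a fusion of catalytically inactive Streptococcus pyogenes Cas9 to a fragment of human TET1. It is driven by a CAG-type promoter (CMV enhancer, chicken β-actin promoter and a hybrid intron) and terminated by a bGH polyadenylation signal. The record lists an N-terminal 3xFLAG tag and SV40 NLS, and the feature table shows a nucleoplasmin NLS between Cas9 and TET1. Silent changes at the Pro434 and Gly468 codons of the Tet1 sequence removed internal BbsI sites without altering the protein. This leaves BbsI available for inserting a guide spacer into the upstream human U6 promoter–gRNA scaffold cassette. In the opposite orientation, an independent CMV enhancer/promoter drives EGFP followed by puromycin N-acetyltransferase with an SV40 poly(A) signal, so transfected cells can be sorted by fluorescence or selected with puromycin.

The catalogue purpose reads "targeted DNA methylation", but TET1 oxidises 5-methylcytosine and starts active demethylation. The construct is therefore suited to guide-directed removal of methylation at chosen loci, for testing how that methylation affects function in mammalian cells.
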