Addgene plasmid #190728: P3-dCas9-Tet1-GFP-Puro
Purpose: Expression of human spdCas9-Tet1 fusion for targeted DNA methylation in mammalian cell. EGFP-puromycin double marker under an independent CMV promoter. Cloning backbone for spgRNA (BbsI)
Depositing lab: Maja Jagodic. Publication: A genetic-epigenetic interplay at 1q21.1 locus underlies CHD1L-mediated vulnerability to primary progressive multiple sclerosis. Pahlevan Kakhki M, Giordano A, Starvaggi Cucuzza C, Venkata S Badam T, Samudyata S, Lemee MV, Stridh P, Gkogka A, Shchetynsky K, Harroud A, Gyllenberg A, Liu Y, Boddul S, James T, Sorosina M, Filippi M, Esposito F, Wermeling F, Gustafsson M, Casaccia P, Hillert J, Olsson T, Kockum I, Sellgren CM, Golzio C, Kular L, Jagodic M. Nat Commun. 2024 Jul 30;15(1):6419. doi: 10.1038/s41467-024-50794-z. PubMed 39079955.
Backbone
  Vector backbone: pdCas9-DNMT3A-EGFP
  Total vector size (bp): 12965
  Vector type: Mammalian Expression, CRISPR
  Selectable markers: Puromycin ; EGFP
Growth in bacteria
  Bacterial resistance: Ampicillin, 100 μg/mL
  Growth temperature: 37°C
  Growth strain: DH5alpha
  Copy number: Unknown
Gene/Insert
  Gene/Insert name: dCas9-tet1
  Species: H. sapiens (human)
  Mutation: Changed Pro434 codon from CCG to CCC and Gly468 from GGA to GGT to remove the BbsI sites
  Promoter: pCAG
  Tag / fusion protein: 3XFLAG (N terminal on insert); SV40 NLS (N terminal on insert)
  Cloning method: Restriction Enzyme; 5′ cloning site BamHI (not destroyed); 3′ cloning site EcoRI (not destroyed)
  Sequencing primers: 5′ gcctgtacgagacacggat
Resource information
  A portion of this plasmid was derived from a plasmid made by: A portion of this plasmid was derived from a plasmid made by the plasmid derived from Addgene plasmids #71666 and #84475
Terms and licenses: Academic/Nonprofit Terms; Industry Terms: Not Available to Industry
Depositor comments: Undesired BbsI restriction sites were removed from the Tet1 sequence, without affecting the amino acid sequence.
How to cite: P3-dCas9-Tet1-GFP-Puro was a gift from Maja Jagodic (Addgene plasmid # 190728 ; http://n2t.net/addgene:190728 ; RRID:Addgene_190728)
